>Addgene plasmid #136701 | pISH-Olfr266 | addgene full sequence | sequence record 310143 | Addgene NGS Result
GCCCAGCTTGGAGCGAACGACCTACACCGAACTGAGATACCTACAGCGTGAGCTATGAGAAAGCGCCACG
CTTCCCGAAGGGAGAAAGGCGGACAGGTATCCGGTAAGCGGCAGGGTCGGAACAGGAGAGCGCACGAGGG
AGCTTCCAGGGGGAAACGCCTGGTATCTTTATAGTCCTGTCGGGTTTCGCCACCTCTGACTTGAGCGTCG
ATTTTTGTGATGCTCGTCAGGGGGGCGGAGCCTATGGAAAAACGCCAGCAACGCGGCCTTTTTACGGTTC
CTGGCCTTTTGCTGGCCTTTTGCTCACATGTTCTTTCCTGCGTTATCCCCTGATTCTGTGGATAACCGTA
TTACCGCCTTTGAGTGAGCTGATACCGCTCGCCGCAGCCGAACGACCGAGCGCAGCGAGTCAGTGAGCGA
GGAAGCGGAAGAGCGCCCAATACGCAAACCGCCTCTCCCCGCGCGTTGGCCGATTCATTAATGCAGCTGG
CACGACAGGTTTCCCGACTGGAAAGCGGGCAGTGAGCGCAACGCAATTAATGTGAGTTAGCTCACTCATT
AGGCACCCCAGGCTTTACACTTTATGCTTCCGGCTCGTATGTTGTGTGGAATTGTGAGCGGATAACAATT
TCACACAGGAAACAGCTATGACCATGATTACGCCAAGCTATTTAGGTGACACTATAGAATACTCAAGCTA
TGCATCCAACGCGTTGGGAGCTCTCCCATATGGTCGACCTGCAGGCGGCCGCGAATTCACTAGTGATTTT
CTGGAGGTCTGCTACACCTCTAACATTGTCCCCAAGATGTTGCTGATTATTATAGCTGACCAGAAGACTA
TCTCAGTGGTTGGTTGCTTGGCACAATTCTACTTCTTTGGATCCCTTGCTGCAACAGAGTGCCTCTTGCT
TGCTGTGATGTCCTATGACCGCTACCTAGCTATCTGCCAGCCTCTCCGATACCCCATCCTCATGACTGGT
TCTCTCTGCTTTAGGTTGGCTATTGGGTCTTGGTTCTGCTGCTTCTTCCTCACAGCCATCACCATGGTCC
TGCTGTGTAGACAAAACTTCTGTGGCCCTAATGAAATTGATCACTTCTTTTGTGACTTTGCCCCTTTGAT
CCATCTCTCCTGCATGGATACTTCACTGATTGAGACCGTTGCCTTTGCCACCTCTTCTGCAGTCACTCTG
GTCCCATTTTTCCTTATCACAATATCCTACTCTTGCATCCTCATTGCCATCCTAAGAATCCCATCTGGCA
CAGGCAGGAAAAAGGCTTAATCGAATTCCCGCGGCCGCCATGGCGGCCGGGAGCATGCGACGTCGGGCCC
AATTCGCCCTATAGTGAGTCGTATTACAATTCACTGGCCGTCGTTTTACAACGTCGTGACTGGGAAAACC
CTGGCGTTACCCAACTTAATCGCCTTGCAGCACATCCCCCTTTCGCCAGCTGGCGTAATAGCGAAGAGGC
CCGCACCGATCGCCCTTCCCAACAGTTGCGCAGCCTGAATGGCGAATGG
[124 nt withheld, positions 1520-1643]
C
[91 nt withheld, positions 1645-1735]
A
[49 nt withheld, positions 1737-1785]
CCTTTGACGTTGGAGTCCACGTTCTTT
[37 nt withheld, positions 1813-1849]
ACCCTATCTCGGTCTATTCTTTTGATTTATAAGGGATTTTGCCGATTTCGGCCTATTGGTTAAAAAATGA
GCTGATTTAACAAAAATTTAACGCGAATTTTAACAAAATATTAACGCTTACAATTTCCTGATGCGGTATT
TTCTCCTTACGCATCTGTGCGGTATTTCACACCGCATCAGGTGGCACTTTTCGGGGAAATGTGCGCGGAA
CCCCTATTTGTTTATTTTTCTAAATACATTCAAATATGTATCCGCTCATGAGACAATAACCCTGATAAAT
GCTTCAATAATATTGAAAAAGGAAGAGTATGAGTATTCAACATTTCCGTGTCGCCCTTATTCCCTTTTTT
GCGGCATTTTGCCTTCCTGTTTTTGCTCACCCAGAAACGCTGGTGAAAGTAAAAGATGCTGAAGATCAGT
TGGGTGCACGAGTGGGTTACATCGAACTGGATCTCAACAGCGGTAAGATCCTTGAGAGTTTTCGCCCCGA
AGAACGTTTTCCAATGATGAGCACTTTTAAAGTTCTGCTATGTGGCGCGGTATTATCCCGTATTGACGCC
GGGCAAGAGCAACTCGGTCGCCGCATACACTATTCTCAGAATGACTTGGTTGAGTACTCACCAGTCACAG
AAAAGCATCTTACGGATGGCATGACAGTAAGAGAATTATGCAGTGCTGCCATAACCATGAGTGATAACAC
TGCGGCCAACTTACTTCTGACAACGATCGGAGGACCGAAGGAGCTAACCGCTTTTTTGCACAACATGGGG
GATCATGTAACTCGCCTTGATCGTTGGGAACCGGAGCTGAATGAAGCCATACCAAACGACGAGCGTGACA
CCACGATGCCTGTAGCAATGGCAACAACGTTGCGCAAACTATTAACTGGCGAACTACTTACTCTAGCTTC
CCGGCAACAATTAATAGACTGGATGGAGGCGGATAAAGTTGCAGGACCACTTCTGCGCTCGGCCCTTCCG
GCTGGCTGGTTTATTGCTGATAAATCTGGAGCCGGTGAGCGTGGGTCTCGCGGTATCATTGCAGCACTGG
GGCCAGATGGTAAGCCCTCCCGTATCGTAGTTATCTACACGACGGGGAGTCAGGCAACTATGGATGAACG
AAATAGACAGATCGCTGAGATAGGTGCCTCACTGATTAAGCATTGGTAACTGTCAGACCAAGTTTACTCA
TATATACTTTAGATTGATTTAAAACTTCATTTTTAATTTAAAAGGATCTAGGTGAAGATCCTTTTTGATA
ATCTCATGACCAAAATCCCTTAACGTGAGTTTTCGTTCCACTGAGCGTCAGACCCCGTAGAAAAGATCAA
AGGATCTTCTTGAGATCCTTTTTTTCTGCGCGTAATCTGCTGCTTGCAAACAAAAAAACCACCGCTACCA
GCGGTGGTTTGTTTGCCGGATCAAGAGCTACCAACTCTTTTTCCGAAGGTAACTGGCTTCAGCAGAGCGC
AGATACCAAATACTGTTCTTCTAGTGTAGCCGTAGTTAGGCCACCACTTCAAGAACTCTGTAGCACCGCC
TACATACCTCGCTCTGCTAATCCTGTTACCAGTGGCTGCTGCCAGTGGCGATAAGTCGTGTCTTACCGGG
TTGGACTCAAGACGATAGTTACCGGATAAGGCGCAGCGGTCGGGCTGAACGGGGGGTTCGTGCACACA
Features (pLannotate 1.2.2; 14 found; start..end, strand, type, name):
    433..525     +  CDS            lacI (fragment): lac repressor; lacI; The lac repressor binds to the lac operator to inhibit transcription in E. coli. This inhibition can be relieved by adding lactose or isopropyl-β-D-thiogalactopyranoside (IPTG).
    538..559     +  protein_bind   CAP binding site: CAP binding activates transcription in the presence of cAMP. E. coli catabolite activator protein
    574..604     +  promoter       lac promoter: promoter for the E. coli lac operon
    612..628     +  protein_bind   lac operator: The lac repressor binds to the lac operator to inhibit transcription in E. coli. This inhibition can be relieved by adding lactose or isopropyl-β-D-thiogalactopyranoside (IPTG). lac repressor encoded by lacI
    670..688     +  promoter       SP6 promoter: promoter for bacteriophage SP6 RNA polymerase
    700..762     +  CDS            VESPI_VESMG (fragment): Experimental evidence at protein level: Swiss-Prot protein existence level 1. Shows contractile activity on isolated ileum smooth muscle. From Vespa magnifica (Hornet).
    768..1277    +  CDS            OR6N1 (fragment): OR6N1_HUMAN - Experimental evidence at transcript level: Swiss-Prot protein existence level 2. Odorant receptor. From Homo sapiens (Human).
   1338..1356    -  promoter       T7 promoter: promoter for bacteriophage T7 RNA polymerase
   1359..1516    +  CDS            lacZα (fragment): LacZα fragment of β-galactosidase; lacZ fragment
   1520..1948    +  rep_origin     f1 ori (sequence partly withheld): f1 bacteriophage origin of replication; arrow indicates direction of (+) strand synthesis
   1976..2026    -  misc_feature   bom (fragment): basis of mobility region from pBR322
   2053..2157    +  promoter       AmpR promoter: bla
   2158..3018    +  CDS            AmpR: β-lactamase; bla; confers resistance to ampicillin, carbenicillin, and related antibiotics
   3189..250     +  rep_origin     ori (across the origin): high-copy-number ColE1/pMB1/pBR322/pUC origin of replication
