[The description below was written by a language model from this plasmid's Addgene catalogue record and pLannotate feature annotations shown in this document.]
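Description:
pISH-Olfr266 is a small (about 3.5 kb) bacterial plasmid built on the pGEM-T-Easy cloning backbone and intended as a template for in vitro transcription of riboprobes that detect the mouse odorant receptor gene Olfr266 (also known as MOR122-2) by in situ hybridization. It is propagated in E. coli as a high-copy plasmid through a ColE1/pUC-type origin and is selected with ampicillin via the β-lactamase (AmpR) gene and its own promoter. An f1 phage origin is also present. So are remnants of the lac region typical of this backbone: a lacI fragment, the CAP binding site, the lac promoter and operator, and a lacZα fragment interrupted by the cloning site.

The insert sits between opposing bacteriophage SP6 and T7 RNA polymerase promoters, so transcription from one promoter or the other yields either strand of the cloned fragment, giving antisense probe and sense control. Which promoter gives the antisense strand is not stated in the record. The automated annotation labels roughly 500 bp of the insert as a fragment resembling the human odorant receptor OR6N1. This reflects homology among olfactory receptor coding sequences and is consistent with a partial mouse Olfr266 probe fragment rather than a full-length gene. A short adjacent hit to a hornet peptide is most likely a spurious match. The cloning method and exact probe boundaries are not recorded. The plasmid belongs to a set of probes used to map the zonal expression of odorant receptor genes in the mouse main olfactory epithelium.
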