Addgene plasmid #136701: pISH-Olfr266
Purpose: Template to synthesize riboprobes for in situ hybridization (ISH) for Olfr266
Depositing lab: Peter Mombaerts. Depositing organization: Max Planck Research Unit for Neurogenetics. Publication: The Zonal Organization of Odorant Receptor Gene Choice in the Main Olfactory Epithelium of the Mouse. Zapiec B, Mombaerts P. Cell Rep. 2020 Mar 24;30(12):4220-4234.e5. doi: 10.1016/j.celrep.2020.02.110. PubMed 32209480.
Backbone
  Vector backbone: pGEM-T-Easy
  Vector type: in situ probe
Growth in bacteria
  Bacterial resistance: Ampicillin, 100 μg/mL
  Growth temperature: 37°C
  Growth strain: DH5alpha
  Copy number: High Copy
Gene/Insert
  Gene/Insert name: Olfr266
  Species: M. musculus (mouse)
  Mutation: ISH Probe insert
  Entrez Gene: Olfr266 (a.k.a. MOR122-2)
  Cloning method: Unknown
  Sequencing primers: 5′ Unknown
Terms and licenses: Academic/Nonprofit Terms; Industry Terms: Not Available to Industry
Depositor comments: ISH probe for mouse gene: Olfr266 aka MOR122-2
How to cite: pISH-Olfr266 was a gift from Peter Mombaerts (Addgene plasmid # 136701 ; http://n2t.net/addgene:136701 ; RRID:Addgene_136701)
